>Addgene plasmid #141727 | TFORF0834 | addgene full sequence | sequence record 404354 | Addgene NGS Result
TTAATGTAGTCTTATGCAATACTCTTGTAGTCTTGCAACATGGTAACGATGAGTTAGCAACATGCCTTAC
AAGGAGAGAAAAAGCACCGTGCATGCCGATTGGTGGAAGTAAGGTGGTACGATCGTGCCTTATTAGGAAG
GCAACAGACGGGTCTGACATGGATTGGACGAACCACTGAATTGCCGCATTGCAGAGATATTGTATTTAAG
TGCCTAGCTCGATACATAAACGGGTCTCTCTGGTTAGACCAGATCTGAGCCTGGGAGCTCTCTGGCTAAC
TAGGGAACCCACTGCTTAAGCCTCAATAAAGCTTGCCTTGAGTGCTTCAAGTAGTGTGTGCCCGTCTGTT
GTGTGACTCTGGTAACTAGAGATCCCTCAGACCCTTTTAGTCAGTGTGGAAAATCTCTAGCAGTGGCGCC
CGAACAGGGACTTGAAAGCGAAAGGGAAACCAGAGGAGCTCTCTCGACGCAGGACTCGGCTTGCTGAAGC
GCGCACGGCAAGAGGCGAGGGGCGGCGACTGGTGAGTACGCCAAAAATTTTGACTAGCGGAGGCTAGAAG
GAGAGAGATGGGTGCGAGAGCGTCAGTATTAAGCGGGGGAGAATTAGATCGCGATGGGAAAAAATTCGGT
TAAGGCCAGGGGGAAAGAAAAAATATAAATTAAAACATATAGTATGGGCAAGCAGGGAGCTAGAACGATT
CGCAGTTAATCCTGGCCTGTTAGAAACATCAGAAGGCTGTAGACAAATACTGGGACAGCTACAACCATCC
CTTCAGACAGGATCAGAAGAACTTAGATCATTATATAATACAGTAGCAACCCTCTATTGTGTGCATCAAA
GGATAGAGATAAAAGACACCAAGGAAGCTTTAGACAAGATAGAGGAAGAGCAAAACAAAAGTAAGACCAC
CGCACAGCAAGCGGCCGCTGATCTTCAGACCTGGAGGAGGAGATATGAGGGACAATTGGAGAAGTGAATT
ATATAAATATAAAGTAGTAAAAATTGAACCATTAGGAGTAGCACCCACCAAGGCAAAGAGAAGAGTGGTG
CAGAGAGAAAAAAGAGCAGTGGGAATAGGAGCTTTGTTCCTTGGGTTCTTGGGAGCAGCAGGAAGCACTA
TGGGCGCAGCGTCAATGACGCTGACGGTACAGGCCAGACAATTATTGTCTGGTATAGTGCAGCAGCAGAA
CAATTTGCTGAGGGCTATTGAGGCGCAACAGCATCTGTTGCAACTCACAGTCTGGGGCATCAAGCAGCTC
CAGGCAAGAATCCTGGCTGTGGAAAGATACCTAAAGGATCAACAGCTCCTGGGGATTTGGGGTTGCTCTG
GAAAACTCATTTGCACCACTGCTGTGCCTTGGAATGCTAGTTGGAGTAATAAATCTCTGGAACAGATTTG
GAATCACACGACCTGGATGGAGTGGGACAGAGAAATTAACAATTACACAAGCTTAATACACTCCTTAATT
GAAGAATCGCAAAACCAGCAAGAAAAGAATGAACAAGAATTATTGGAATTAGATAAATGGGCAAGTTTGT
GGAATTGGTTTAACATAACAAATTGGCTGTGGTATATAAAATTATTCATAATGATAGTAGGAGGCTTGGT
AGGTTTAAGAATAGTTTTTGCTGTACTTTCTATAGTGAATAGAGTTAGGCAGGGATATTCACCATTATCG
TTTCAGACCCACCTCCCAACCCCGAGGGGACCCATGCATTGCATCTCAATTAGTCAGCAACCAGGTGTGG
AAAGTCCCCAGGCTCCCCAGCAGGCAGAAGTATGCAAAGCATGCGTCTCAATTAGTCAGCAACCATAGTC
CCGCCCCTAACTCCGCCCATCCCGCCCCTAACTCCGCCCAGTTCCGCCCATTCTCCGCCCCATGGCTGAC
TAATTTTTTTTATTTATGCAGAGGCCGAGGCCGCCTCGGCCTCTGAGCTATTCCAGAAGTAGTGAGGAGG
CTTTTTTGGAGGCCTAGGCTTTTGCAAAAAGCTTTCTAGAGGTACCACCGGAGCTTACCATGACCGAGTA
CAAGCCCACGGTGCGCCTCGCCACCCGCGACGACGTCCCCAGGGCCGTACGCACCCTCGCCGCCGCGTTC
GCCGACTACCCCGCCACGCGCCACACCGTCGATCCGGACCGCCACATCGAGCGGGTCACCGAGCTGCAAG
AACTCTTCCTCACGCGCGTCGGGCTCGACATCGGCAAGGTGTGGGTCGCGGACGACGGCGCCGCCGTGGC
GGTCTGGACCACGCCGGAGAGCGTCGAAGCGGGGGCGGTGTTCGCCGAGATCGGCCCGCGCATGGCCGAG
TTGAGCGGTTCCCGGCTGGCCGCGCAGCAACAGATGGAAGGCCTCCTGGCGCCGCACCGGCCCAAGGAGC
CCGCGTGGTTCCTGGCCACCGTCGGCGTCTCGCCCGACCACCAGGGCAAGGGTCTGGGCAGCGCCGTCGT
GCTCCCCGGAGTGGAGGCGGCCGAGCGCGCCGGGGTGCCCGCCTTCCTGGAGACCTCCGCGCCCCGCAAC
CTCCCCTTCTACGAGCGGCTCGGCTTCACCGTCACCGCCGACGTCGAGGTGCCCGAAGGACCGCGCACCT
GGTGCATGACCCGCAAGCCCGGTGCCAGTTAACGAATTCTAGATCTTGAGACAAATGGCAGTATTCATCC
ACAATTTTAAAAGAAAAGGGGGGATTGGGGGGTACAGTGCAGGGGAAAGAATAGTAGACATAATAGCAAC
AGACATACAAACTAAAGAATTACAAAAACAAATTACAAAAATTCAAAATTTTCGGGTTTATTACAGGGAC
AGCAGAGATCCACTTTGGCGCCGGCTCGAGGCCTGCAGGTGCAAAGATGGATAAAGTTTTAAACAGAGAG
GAATCTTTGCAGCTAATGGACCTTCTAGGTCTTGAAAGGAGTGGGAATTGGCTCCGGTGCCCGTCAGTGG
GCAGAGCGCACATCGCCCACAGTCCCCGAGAAGTTGGGGGGAGGGGTCGGCAATTGAACCGGTGCCTAGA
GAAGGTGGCGCGGGGTAAACTGGGAAAGTGATGTCGTGTACTGGCTCCGCCTTTTTCCCGAGGGTGGGGG
AGAACCGTATATAAGTGCAGTAGTCGCCGTGAACGTTCTTTTTCGCAACGGGTTTGCCGCCAGAACACAG
GTAAGTGCCGTGTGTGGTTCCCGCGGGCCTGGCCTCTTTACGGGTTATGGCCCTTGCGTGCCTTGAATTA
CTTCCACCTGGCTGCAGTACGTGATTCTTGATCCCGAGCTTCGGGTTGGAAGTGGGTGGGAGAGTTCGAG
GCCTTGCGCTTAAGGAGCCCCTTCGCCTCGTGCTTGAGTTGAGGCCTGGCCTGGGCGCTGGGGCCGCCGC
GTGCGAATCTGGTGGCACCTTCGCGCCTGTCTCGCTGCTTTCGATAAGTCTCTAGCCATTTAAAATTTTT
GATGACCTGCTGCGACGCTTTTTTTCTGGCAAGATAGTCTTGTAAATGCGGGCCAAGATCTGCACACTGG
TATTTCGGTTTTTGGGGCCGCGGGCGGCGACGGGGCCCGTGCGTCCCAGCGCACATGTTCGGCGAGGCGG
GGCCTGCGAGCGCGGCCACCGAGAATCGGACGGGGGTAGTCTCAAGCTGGCCGGCCTGCTCTGGTGCCTG
GCCTCGCGCCGCCGTGTATCGCCCCGCCCTGGGCGGCAAGGCTGGCCCGGTCGGCACCAGTTGCGTGAGC
GGAAAGATGGCCGCTTCCCGGCCCTGCTGCAGGGAGCTCAAAATGGAGGACGCGGCGCTCGGGAGAGCGG
GCGGGTGAGTCACCCACACAAAGGAAAAGGGCCTTTCCGTCCTCAGCCGTCGCTTCATGTGACTCCACGG
AGTACCGGGCGCCGTCCAGGCACCTCGATTAGTTCTCGAGCTTTTGGAGTACGTCGTCTTTAGGTTGGGG
GGAGGGGTTTTATGCGATGGAGTTTCCCCACACTGAGTGGGTGGAGACTGAAGTTAGGCCAGCTTGGCAC
TTGATGTAATTCTCCTTGGAATTTGCCCTTTTTGAGTTTGGATCTTGGTTCATTCTCAAGCCTCAGACAG
TGGTTCAAAGTTTTTTTCTTCCATTTCAGGTGTCGTGAGGCTAGCACCGCCACCATGGCACATGTTTCTT
CAGAAACTCAAGATGTTTCCCCCAAAGATGAATTAACTGCTTCAGAAGCCTCCACTAGGTCTCCATTGTG
TGAACACACCTTCCCTGGGGACTCAGACTTACGGTCAATGATTGAAGAACATGCTTTTCAGGTTTTGTCA
CAAGGATCCTTGTTAGAAAGTCCAAGTTACACAGTTTGTGTCTCTGAGCCAGATAAAGATGATGATTTTC
TTTCTCTGAACTTTCCCAGGAAACTTTGGAAAATAGTGGAAAGTGACCAATTCAAGTCTATTTCATGGGA
TGAGAATGGAACTTGCATAGTGATTAATGAAGAACTCTTCAAGAAAGAAATTTTGGAAACAAAGGCTCCT
TACAGAATATTTCAAACTGATGCTATCAAAAGTTTTGTTCGACAGCTCAACCTTTATGGATTTAGTAAAA
TTCAACAGAATTTTCAAAGATCTGCCTTTCTAGCCACCTTTCTGTCAGAAGAGAAAGAATCGTCTGTCTT
AAGCAAGATACGCTTCACCAAAATGAAACTTTCCAGATCTTCAACTTATGAAAACAGGTATTTATGTTGC
AACTTACATTTAAAAGATGAGTCGAATTACTCATAGTAATGAACTAGTCCGTAACTTGAAAGTATTTCGA
TTTCTTGGCTTTATATATCTTGTGGAAAGGACGACTTCAACCGAATAAGATAACTTAGACGCGTTAAGTC
GACAATCAACCTCTGGATTACAAAATTTGTGAAAGATTGACTGGTATTCTTAACTATGTTGCTCCTTTTA
CGCTATGTGGATACGCTGCTTTAATGCCTTTGTATCATGCTATTGCTTCCCGTATGGCTTTCATTTTCTC
CTCCTTGTATAAATCCTGGTTGCTGTCTCTTTATGAGGAGTTGTGGCCCGTTGTCAGGCAACGTGGCGTG
GTGTGCACTGTGTTTGCTGACGCAACCCCCACTGGTTGGGGCATTGCCACCACCTGTCAGCTCCTTTCCG
GGACTTTCGCTTTCCCCCTCCCTATTGCCACGGCGGAACTCATCGCCGCCTGCCTTGCCCGCTGCTGGAC
AGGGGCTCGGCTGTTGGGCACTGACAATTCCGTGGTGTTGTCGGGGAAATCATCGTCCTTTCCTTGGCTG
CTCGCCTGTGTTGCCACCTGGATTCTGCGCGGGACGTCCTTCTGCTACGTCCCTTCGGCCCTCAATCCAG
CGGACCTTCCTTCCCGCGGCCTGCTGCCGGCTCTGCGGCCTCTTCCGCGTCTTCGCCTTCGCCCTCAGAC
GAGTCGGATCTCCCTTTGGGCCGCCTCCCCGCGTCGACTTTAAGACCAATGACTTACAAGGCAGCTGTAG
ATCTTAGCCACTTTTTAAAAGAAAAGGGGGGACTGGAAGGGCTAATTCACTCCCAACGAAGACAAGATCT
GCTTTTTGCTTGTACTGGGTCTCTCTGGTTAGACCAGATCTGAGCCTGGGAGCTCTCTGGCTAACTAGGG
AACCCACTGCTTAAGCCTCAATAAAGCTTGCCTTGAGTGCTTCAAGTAGTGTGTGCCCGTCTGTTGTGTG
ACTCTGGTAACTAGAGATCCCTCAGACCCTTTTAGTCAGTGTGGAAAATCTCTAGCAGTACGTATAGTAG
TTCATGTCATCTTATTATTCAGTATTTATAACTTGCAAAGAAATGAATATCAGAGAGTGAGAGGAACTTG
TTTATTGCAGCTTATAATGGTTACAAATAAAGCAATAGCATCACAAATTTCACAAATAAAGCATTTTTTT
CACTGCATTCTAGTTGTGGTTTGTCCAAACTCATCAATGTATCTTATCATGTCTGGCTCTAGCTATCCCG
CCCCTAACTCCGCCCATCCCGCCCCTAACTCCGCCCAGTTCCGCCCATTCTCCGCCCCATGGCTGACTAA
TTTTTTTTATTTATGCAGAGGCCGAGGCCGCCTCGGCCTCTGAGCTATTCCAGAAGTAGTGAGGAGGCTT
TTTTGGAGGCCTAGGGACGTACCCAATTCGCCCTATAGTGAGTCGTATTACGCGCGCTCACTGGCCGTCG
TTTTACAACGTCGTGACTGGGAAAACCCTGGCGTTACCCAACTTAATCGCCTTGCAGCACATCCCCCTTT
CGCCAGCTGGCGTAATAGCGAAGAGGCCCGCACCGATCGCCCTTCCCAACAGTTGCGCAGCCTGAATGGC
GAATGGG
[124 nt withheld, positions 6308-6431]
C
[91 nt withheld, positions 6433-6523]
A
[49 nt withheld, positions 6525-6573]
CCTTTGACGTTGGAGTCCACGTTCTTT
[37 nt withheld, positions 6601-6637]
ACCCTATCTCGGTCTATTCTTTTGATTTATAAGGGATTTTGCCGATTTCGGCCTATTGGTTAAAAAATGA
GCTGATTTAACAAAAATTTAACGCGAATTTTAACAAAATATTAACGCTTACAATTTAGGTGGCACTTTTC
GGGGAAATGTGCGCGGAACCCCTATTTGTTTATTTTTCTAAATACATTCAAATATGTATCCGCTCATGAG
ACAATAACCCTGATAAATGCTTCAATAATATTGAAAAAGGAAGAGTATGAGTATTCAACATTTCCGTGTC
GCCCTTATTCCCTTTTTTGCGGCATTTTGCCTTCCTGTTTTTGCTCACCCAGAAACGCTGGTGAAAGTAA
AAGATGCTGAAGATCAGTTGGGTGCACGAGTGGGTTACATCGAACTGGATCTCAACAGCGGTAAGATCCT
TGAGAGTTTTCGCCCCGAAGAACGTTTTCCAATGATGAGCACTTTTAAAGTTCTGCTATGTGGCGCGGTA
TTATCCCGTATTGACGCCGGGCAAGAGCAACTCGGTCGCCGCATACACTATTCTCAGAATGACTTGGTTG
AGTACTCACCAGTCACAGAAAAGCATCTTACGGATGGCATGACAGTAAGAGAATTATGCAGTGCTGCCAT
AACCATGAGTGATAACACTGCGGCCAACTTACTTCTGACAACGATCGGAGGACCGAAGGAGCTAACCGCT
TTTTTGCACAACATGGGGGATCATGTAACTCGCCTTGATCGTTGGGAACCGGAGCTGAATGAAGCCATAC
CAAACGACGAGCGTGACACCACGATGCCTGTAGCAATGGCAACAACGTTGCGCAAACTATTAACTGGCGA
ACTACTTACTCTAGCTTCCCGGCAACAATTAATAGACTGGATGGAGGCGGATAAAGTTGCAGGACCACTT
CTGCGCTCGGCCCTTCCGGCTGGCTGGTTTATTGCTGATAAATCTGGAGCCGGTGAGCGTGGGTCTCGCG
GTATCATTGCAGCACTGGGGCCAGATGGTAAGCCCTCCCGTATCGTAGTTATCTACACGACGGGGAGTCA
GGCAACTATGGATGAACGAAATAGACAGATCGCTGAGATAGGTGCCTCACTGATTAAGCATTGGTAACTG
TCAGACCAAGTTTACTCATATATACTTTAGATTGATTTAAAACTTCATTTTTAATTTAAAAGGATCTAGG
TGAAGATCCTTTTTGATAATCTCATGACCAAAATCCCTTAACGTGAGTTTTCGTTCCACTGAGCGTCAGA
CCCCGTAGAAAAGATCAAAGGATCTTCTTGAGATCCTTTTTTTCTGCGCGTAATCTGCTGCTTGCAAACA
AAAAAACCACCGCTACCAGCGGTGGTTTGTTTGCCGGATCAAGAGCTACCAACTCTTTTTCCGAAGGTAA
CTGGCTTCAGCAGAGCGCAGATACCAAATACTGTTCTTCTAGTGTAGCCGTAGTTAGGCCACCACTTCAA
GAACTCTGTAGCACCGCCTACATACCTCGCTCTGCTAATCCTGTTACCAGTGGCTGCTGCCAGTGGCGAT
AAGTCGTGTCTTACCGGGTTGGACTCAAGACGATAGTTACCGGATAAGGCGCAGCGGTCGGGCTGAACGG
GGGGTTCGTGCACACAGCCCAGCTTGGAGCGAACGACCTACACCGAACTGAGATACCTACAGCGTGAGCT
ATGAGAAAGCGCCACGCTTCCCGAAGGGAGAAAGGCGGACAGGTATCCGGTAAGCGGCAGGGTCGGAACA
GGAGAGCGCACGAGGGAGCTTCCAGGGGGAAACGCCTGGTATCTTTATAGTCCTGTCGGGTTTCGCCACC
TCTGACTTGAGCGTCGATTTTTGTGATGCTCGTCAGGGGGGCGGAGCCTATGGAAAAACGCCAGCAACGC
GGCCTTTTTACGGTTCCTGGCCTTTTGCTGGCCTTTTGCTCACATGTTCTTTCCTGCGTTATCCCCTGAT
TCTGTGGATAACCGTATTACCGCCTTTGAGTGAGCTGATACCGCTCGCCGCAGCCGAACGACCGAGCGCA
GCGAGTCAGTGAGCGAGGAAGCGGAAGAGCGCCCAATACGCAAACCGCCTCTCCCCGCGCGTTGGCCGAT
TCATTAATGCAGCTGGCACGACAGGTTTCCCGACTGGAAAGCGGGCAGTGAGCGCAACGCAATTAATGTG
AGTTAGCTCACTCATTAGGCACCCCAGGCTTTACACTTTATGCTTCCGGCTCGTATGTTGTGTGGAATTG
TGAGCGGATAACAATTTCACACAGGAAACAGCTATGACCATGATTACGCCAAGCGCGCAATTAACCCTCA
CTAAAGGGAACAAAAGCTGGAGCTGCAAGC
Features (pLannotate 1.2.2; 31 found; start..end, strand, type, name):
      5..231     +  promoter       RSV promoter: Rous sarcoma virus enhancer/promoter
    232..412     +  LTR            5' LTR (truncated): truncated 5' long terminal repeat (LTR) from HIV-1
    459..584     +  misc_feature   HIV-1 Ψ: packaging signal of human immunodeficiency virus type 1
    568..931     +  CDS            HIV-1 gag (fragment): gag protein from human immunodeficiency virus 1; gag
   1077..1310    +  misc_feature   RRE: The Rev response element (RRE) of HIV-1 allows for Rev-dependent mRNA export from the nucleus to the cytoplasm.
   1687..1713    +  CDS            Rev (fragment): human immunodeficiency virus 1 (HIV-1) Rev protein; rev; enhances nuclear export of unspliced and incompletely spliced viral mRNAs
   1720..1743    +  promoter       SV40 promoter (fragment): SV40 early promoter
   1744..1815    +  promoter       SV40 promoter (fragment): SV40 enhancer and early promoter
   1839..1974    +  rep_origin     SV40 ori: SV40 origin of replication
   2020..2616    +  CDS            PuroR (fragment): puromycin N-acetyltransferase; pac from Streptomyces; confers resistance to puromycin
   2665..2782    +  misc_feature   cPPT/CTS: central polypurine tract and central termination sequence of HIV-1
   2847..2913    +  CDS            small t antigen (fragment): SV40 (simian virus 40) small t antigen
   2920..4098    +  promoter       EF-1α promoter: strong constitutive promoter for human elongation factor EF-1α
   4115..4636    +  CDS            HSFY1 (fragment): HSFY1_HUMAN - Also known as HSF2L, HSFY. Experimental evidence at protein level: Swiss-Prot protein existence level 1. From Homo sapiens (Human).
   4739..4792    +  promoter       U6 promoter (fragment): RNA polymerase III promoter for human U6 snRNA
   4834..5422    +  misc_feature   WPRE: woodchuck hepatitis virus posttranscriptional regulatory element
   5473..5492    +  misc_feature   cPPT/CTS (fragment): central polypurine tract and central termination sequence of HIV-1
   5494..5727    +  LTR            3' LTR (ΔU3): self-inactivating 3' long terminal repeat (LTR) from HIV-1
   5805..5926    +  polyA_signal   SV40 poly(A) signal: SV40 polyadenylation signal
   5966..6101    +  rep_origin     SV40 ori: SV40 origin of replication
   6122..6140    -  promoter       T7 promoter: promoter for bacteriophage T7 RNA polymerase
   6148..6303    +  CDS            lacZα (fragment): LacZα fragment of β-galactosidase; lacZ fragment
   6308..6736    +  rep_origin     f1 ori (sequence partly withheld): f1 bacteriophage origin of replication; arrow indicates direction of (+) strand synthesis
   6789..6893    +  promoter       AmpR promoter: bla
   6894..7754    +  CDS            AmpR: β-lactamase; bla; confers resistance to ampicillin, carbenicillin, and related antibiotics
   7925..8513    +  rep_origin     ori: high-copy-number ColE1/pMB1/pBR322/pUC origin of replication
   8696..8788    +  CDS            lacI (fragment): lac repressor; lacI; The lac repressor binds to the lac operator to inhibit transcription in E. coli. This inhibition can be relieved by adding lactose or isopropyl-β-D-thiogalactopyranoside (IPTG).
   8801..8822    +  protein_bind   CAP binding site: CAP binding activates transcription in the presence of cAMP. E. coli catabolite activator protein
   8837..8867    +  promoter       lac promoter: promoter for the E. coli lac operon
   8875..8891    +  protein_bind   lac operator: The lac repressor binds to the lac operator to inhibit transcription in E. coli. This inhibition can be relieved by adding lactose or isopropyl-β-D-thiogalactopyranoside (IPTG). lac repressor encoded by lacI
   8936..8954    +  promoter       T3 promoter: promoter for bacteriophage T3 RNA polymerase
