[The description below was written by a language model from this plasmid's Addgene catalogue record and pLannotate feature annotations shown in this document.]
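Description:
TFORF0834 is a lentiviral mammalian expression plasmid built on the pLX_TRC317 backbone and carrying the human transcription factor HSFY1 (also known as HSF2L or HSFY) as a synthesized open reading frame. It belongs to a large collection of transcription factor ORF constructs, each tagged with a unique 24-bp barcode so that individual factors can be identified by sequencing in pooled overexpression screens, such as those used to map factors that drive directed differentiation. In bacteria it is maintained by a high-copy ColE1/pUC-type origin with ampicillin resistance (AmpR). An f1 origin and remnants of lac and T7/T3 cloning-vector elements are also present. The depositor notes that the plasmid may recombine.

The viral portion has a third-generation, self-inactivating layout. An RSV promoter drives a truncated HIV-1 5' LTR, followed by the Ψ packaging signal with a gag fragment, the RRE for Rev-dependent export of the genomic RNA, a cPPT/CTS element, and a ΔU3 3' LTR followed by an SV40 polyadenylation signal. Within the provirus, an SV40 early promoter drives puromycin N-acetyltransferase for selection of transduced cells, and the strong constitutive EF-1α promoter drives HSFY1. A WPRE downstream of the ORF enhances transcript stability and expression. The annotation matches only about 520 bp of the listed 713-bp insert to HSFY1, which may reflect the particular isoform cloned plus flanking sequence. The barcode is not annotated as a feature. It may lie in the region between the ORF and the WPRE, where a short U6-like fragment is detected, but the record does not give its position.
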