Addgene plasmid #141727: TFORF0834
Purpose: Lentiviral vector for overexpressing transcription factor ORFs with unique 24-bp barcodes. Barcodes facilitate identification of transcription factors in pooled screens.
Depositing lab: Feng Zhang. Depositing organization: Broad Institute. Publication: A transcription factor atlas of directed differentiation. Joung J, Ma S, Tay T, Geiger-Schuller KR, Kirchgatterer PC, Verdine VK, Guo B, Arias-Garcia MA, Allen WE, Singh A, Kuksenko O, Abudayyeh OO, Gootenberg JS, Fu Z, Macrae RK, Buenrostro JD, Regev A, Zhang F. Cell. 2023 Jan 5;186(1):209-229.e26. doi: 10.1016/j.cell.2022.11.026. PubMed 36608654.
Backbone
  Vector backbone: pLX_TRC317
  Backbone manufacturer: Broad Institute Genetic Perturbation Platform
  Backbone size w/o insert (bp): 8264
  Vector type: Mammalian Expression, Lentiviral
  Selectable markers: Puromycin
Growth in bacteria
  Bacterial resistance: Ampicillin, 100 μg/mL
  Growth temperature: 37°C
  Growth strain: NEB Stable
  Copy number: High Copy
Gene/Insert
  Gene/Insert name: HSFY1
  Species: H. sapiens (human)
  Insert size (bp): 713
  Entrez Gene: HSFY1 (a.k.a. HSF2L, HSFY)
  Promoter: EF1a
  Cloning method: Unknown
  Sequencing primers: 5′ GGGTGGAGACTGAAGTTAGGCCAG; 3′ CACATAGCGTAAAAGGAGCAACATAG
Terms and licenses: Academic/Nonprofit Terms; Industry Terms: Not Available to Industry
Depositor comments: NM_152584,ENST00000309834 . The transcription factor ORF portion of this plasmid was synthesized by Genewiz. Please test multiple small colonies in case of plasmid recombination. To make this collection available in a timely manner, a portion of this collection was not fully sequenced by Addgene. If an Addgene verified full plasmid sequence is not available, please contact us prior to placing an order to request the full sequence.
How to cite: TFORF0834 was a gift from Feng Zhang (Addgene plasmid # 141727 ; http://n2t.net/addgene:141727 ; RRID:Addgene_141727)
