>Addgene plasmid #141727 | TFORF0834 | depositor partial sequence | sequence record 277318 | Insert
ACCGCCACCATGGCACATGTTTCTTCAGAAACTCAAGATGTTTCCCCCAAAGATGAATTAACTGCTTCAG
AAGCCTCCACTAGGTCTCCATTGTGTGAACACACCTTCCCTGGGGACTCAGACTTACGGTCAATGATTGA
AGAACATGCTTTTCAGGTTTTGTCACAAGGATCCTTGTTAGAAAGTCCAAGTTACACAGTTTGTGTCTCT
GAGCCAGATAAAGATGATGATTTTCTTTCTCTGAACTTTCCCAGGAAACTTTGGAAAATAGTGGAAAGTG
ACCAATTCAAGTCTATTTCATGGGATGAGAATGGAACTTGCATAGTGATTAATGAAGAACTCTTCAAGAA
AGAAATTTTGGAAACAAAGGCTCCTTACAGAATATTTCAAACTGATGCTATCAAAAGTTTTGTTCGACAG
CTCAACCTTTATGGATTTAGTAAAATTCAACAGAATTTTCAAAGATCTGCCTTTCTAGCCACCTTTCTGT
CAGAAGAGAAAGAATCGTCTGTCTTAAGCAAGATACGCTTCACCAAAATGAAACTTTCCAGATCTTCAAC
TTATGAAAACAGGTATTTATGTTGCAACTTACATTTAAAAGATGAGTCGAATTACTCATAGTAATGAACT
AGTCCGTAACTTGAAAGTATTTCGATTTCTTGGCTTTATATATCTTGTGGAAAGGACGACTTCAACCGAA
TAAGATAACTTAG
