>Addgene plasmid #141727 | TFORF0834 | depositor partial sequence | sequence record 277319 | Barcode
CTTCAACCGAATAAGATAACTTAG
